Addgene plasmid #203361: Vps4p_GP_linker
Purpose: Vps4 with GlyPro linker between MIT domain and Large ATPase Domain
Depositing lab: Chris Hill. Depositing organization: University of Utah. Publication: Substrate binding and coupled mechanisms of Vps4p substrate recruitment and release from autoinhibition. Wienkers H, Han H, Whitby F, Hill CP. Sci Rep. 2025 Jul 11;15(1):25024. doi: 10.1038/s41598-025-08418-z. PubMed 40646008.
Backbone
  Vector backbone: pET151
  Backbone size w/o insert (bp): 5751
  Total vector size (bp): 7065
  Vector type: Bacterial Expression
Growth in bacteria
  Bacterial resistance: Ampicillin, 100 μg/mL
  Growth temperature: 37°C
  Growth strain: DH5alpha
  Copy number: Unknown
Gene/Insert
  Gene/Insert name: Vps4
  Species: S. cerevisiae (budding yeast)
  Insert size (bp): 1314
  Mutation: Residues 83-111 are replaced with Gly Pro linker
  Promoter: LacO
  Tag / fusion protein: 6x-HIS-TEV (N terminal on backbone)
  Cloning method: Unknown
  Sequencing primers: 5′ T7; 3′ T7 rev
Terms and licenses: Academic/Nonprofit Terms; Industry Terms: Not Available to Industry
How to cite: Vps4p_GP_linker was a gift from Chris Hill (Addgene plasmid # 203361 ; http://n2t.net/addgene:203361 ; RRID:Addgene_203361)
