[The description below was written by a language model from this plasmid's Addgene catalogue record and pLannotate feature annotations shown in this document.]
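Description:
Vps4p_GP_linker is a bacterial expression plasmid built on the pET151 backbone for producing an engineered form of the Saccharomyces cerevisiae AAA+ ATPase Vps4 in E. coli. It replicates from a ColE1/pBR322-type origin accompanied by the bom region and the rop gene, which moderates copy number, and it is selected with ampicillin through the β-lactamase gene. Several short tetracycline-resistance fragments and a partial tet promoter are annotated, but these are nonfunctional pBR322 remnants rather than a second marker. The annotated sequence (7,062 nt) closely matches the catalogued size of about 7.1 kb.

The expression cassette is a standard T7lac arrangement. A T7 promoter is followed immediately by a lac operator and the strong T7 gene 10 ribosome binding site, with a T7 terminator downstream and a plasmid-borne lacI gene supplying repressor. The catalogue lists the promoter as "LacO", which refers to this operator-controlled T7 promoter. Transcription therefore needs a host providing T7 RNA polymerase and is induced with IPTG. The open reading frame carries an N-terminal backbone-encoded tag recorded as 6xHis-TEV. The feature table also shows a V5 epitope just upstream of the TEV protease site, so the tags can be cleaved off after affinity purification.

The roughly 1.3 kb insert encodes Vps4 with residues 83–111, the segment connecting the MIT domain to the large ATPase domain, replaced by a Gly-Pro linker. Vps4 disassembles ESCRT-III complexes during multivesicular body sorting. This variant is suited to making recombinant protein for testing how the native linker contributes to substrate recruitment and release from autoinhibition.
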