Features (pLannotate 1.2.2; 21 found; start..end, strand, type, name):
      1..589     +  rep_origin     ori: high-copy-number ColE1/pMB1/pBR322/pUC origin of replication
    775..914     -  misc_feature   bom: basis of mobility region from pBR322
   1016..1207    -  CDS            rop: Rop protein, which maintains plasmids at low copy number; rop
   1224..1604    +  CDS            YPB1_ECOLX: Protein predicted: Swiss-Prot protein existence level 4. From Escherichia coli.
   1846..2470    -  CDS            TcR (fragment): tetracycline efflux protein; tet; confers resistance to tetracycline
   2485..2506    -  protein_bind   CAP binding site: CAP binding activates transcription in the presence of cAMP. E. coli catabolite activator protein
   2519..3601    -  CDS            lacI: lac repressor; lacI; The lac repressor binds to the lac operator to inhibit transcription in E. coli. This inhibition can be relieved by adding lactose or isopropyl-β-D-thiogalactopyranoside (IPTG).
   3602..3679    -  promoter       lacI promoter: lacI
   3687..3966    -  CDS            TcR (fragment): tetracycline efflux protein; tet; confers resistance to tetracycline
   3988..4006    +  promoter       T7 promoter: promoter for bacteriophage T7 RNA polymerase
   4007..4031    +  protein_bind   lac operator: The lac repressor binds to the lac operator to inhibit transcription in E. coli. This inhibition can be relieved by adding lactose or isopropyl-β-D-thiogalactopyranoside (IPTG). lac repressor encoded by lacI
   4046..4068    +  RBS            RBS: efficient ribosome binding site from bacteriophage T7 gene 10 (Olins and Rangwala, 1989)
   4097..4138    +  CDS            V5 tag: epitope tag from simian virus 5
   4139..4158    +  CDS            TEV site (fragment): tobacco etch virus (TEV) protease recognition and cleavage site
   4160..5470    +  CDS            VPS4 (sequence partly withheld): VPS4_YEAST - Also known as CSC1, DID6, END13, GRD13, VPL4, VPT10. Experimental evidence at protein level: Swiss-Prot protein existence level 1. Involved in the transport of biosynthetic membrane proteins from the prevacuolar/endosomal compartment to the vacuole. Required for multivesicular body (MVB) protein sorting. Catalyzes the ATP-dependent dissociation of class E VPS proteins from endosomal membranes, such as the disassembly of the ESCRT-III complex. From Saccharomyces cerevisiae (strain ATCC 204508 / S288c) (Baker's yeast).
   5499..5548    +  CDS            SET1 (fragment): solubility-enhancement tag derived from T7 phage gene 10B
   5556..5603    +  terminator     T7 terminator: transcription terminator for bacteriophage T7 RNA polymerase
   5626..5730    -  CDS            TcR (fragment): tetracycline efflux protein; tet; confers resistance to tetracycline
   5787..5810    -  promoter       tet promoter (fragment): E. coli promoter for tetracycline efflux protein gene
   5927..6031    +  promoter       AmpR promoter: bla
   6032..6892    +  CDS            AmpR: β-lactamase; bla; confers resistance to ampicillin, carbenicillin, and related antibiotics
>Addgene plasmid #203361 | Vps4p_GP_linker | addgene full sequence | sequence record 402889 | Addgene NGS Result
TTGAGATCCTTTTTTTCTGCGCGTAATCTGCTGCTTGCAAACAAAAAAACCACCGCTACCAGCGGTGGTT
TGTTTGCCGGATCAAGAGCTACCAACTCTTTTTCCGAAGGTAACTGGCTTCAGCAGAGCGCAGATACCAA
ATACTGTCCTTCTAGTGTAGCCGTAGTTAGGCCACCACTTCAAGAACTCTGTAGCACCGCCTACATACCT
CGCTCTGCTAATCCTGTTACCAGTGGCTGCTGCCAGTGGCGATAAGTCGTGTCTTACCGGGTTGGACTCA
AGACGATAGTTACCGGATAAGGCGCAGCGGTCGGGCTGAACGGGGGGTTCGTGCACACAGCCCAGCTTGG
AGCGAACGACCTACACCGAACTGAGATACCTACAGCGTGAGCTATGAGAAAGCGCCACGCTTCCCGAAGG
GAGAAAGGCGGACAGGTATCCGGTAAGCGGCAGGGTCGGAACAGGAGAGCGCACGAGGGAGCTTCCAGGG
GGAAACGCCTGGTATCTTTATAGTCCTGTCGGGTTTCGCCACCTCTGACTTGAGCGTCGATTTTTGTGAT
GCTCGTCAGGGGGGCGGAGCCTATGGAAAAACGCCAGCAACGCGGCCTTTTTACGGTTCCTGGCCTTTTG
CTGGCCTTTTGCTCACATGTTCTTTCCTGCGTTATCCCCTGATTCTGTGGATAACCGTATTACCGCCTTT
GAGTGAGCTGATACCGCTCGCCGCAGCCGAACGACCGAGCGCAGCGAGTCAGTGAGCGAGGAAGCGGAAG
AGCGCCTGATGCGGTATTTTCTCCTTACGCATCTGTGCGGTATTTCACACCGCAATGGTGCACTCTCAGT
ACAATCTGCTCTGATGCCGCATAGTTAAGCCAGTATACACTCCGCTATCGCTACGTGACTGGGTCATGGC
TGCGCCCCGACACCCGCCAACACCCGCTGACGCGCCCTGACGGGCTTGTCTGCTCCCGGCATCCGCTTAC
AGACAAGCTGTGACCGTCTCCGGGAGCTGCATGTGTCAGAGGTTTTCACCGTCATCACCGAAACGCGCGA
GGCAGCTGCGGTAAAGCTCATCAGCGTGGTCGTGAAGCGATTCACAGATGTCTGCCTGTTCATCCGCGTC
CAGCTCGTTGAGTTTCTCCAGAAGCGTTAATGTCTGGCTTCTGATAAAGCGGGCCATGTTAAGGGCGGTT
TTTTCCTGTTTGGTCACTGATGCCTCCGTGTAAGGGGGATTTCTGTTCATGGGGGTAATGATACCGATGA
AACGAGAGAGGATGCTCACGATACGGGTTACTGATGATGAACATGCCCGGTTACTGGAACGTTGTGAGGG
TAAACAACTGGCGGTATGGATGCGGCGGGACCAGAGAAAAATCACTCAGGGTCAATGCCAGCGCTTCGTT
AATACAGATGTAGGTGTTCCACAGGGTAGCCAGCAGCATCCTGCGATGCAGATCCGGAACATAATGGTGC
AGGGCGCTGACTTCCGCGTTTCCAGACTTTACGAAACACGGAAACCGAAGACCATTCATGTTGTTGCTCA
GGTCGCAGACGTTTTGCAGCAGCAGTCGCTTCACGTTCGCTCGCGTATCGGTGATTCATTCTGCTAACCA
GTAAGGCAACCCCGCCAGCCTAGCCGGGTCCTCAACGACAGGAGCACGATCATGCGCACCCGTGGCCAGG
ACCCAACGCTGCCCGAGATGCGCCGCGTGCGGCTGCTGGAGATGGCGGACGCGATGGATATGTTCTGCCA
AGGGTTGGTTTGCGCATTCACAGTTCTCCGCAAGAATTGATTGGCTCCAATTCTTGGAGTGGTGAATCCG
TTAGCGAGGTGCCGCCGGCTTCCATTCAGGTCGAGGTGGCCCGGCTCCATGCACCGCGACGCAACGCGGG
GAGGCAGACAAGGTATAGGGCGGCGCCTACAATCCATGCCAACCCGTTCCATGTGCTCGCCGAGGCGGCA
TAAATCGCCGTGACGATCAGCGGTCCAATGATCGAAGTTAGGCTGGTAAGAGCCGCGAGCGATCCTTGAA
GCTGTCCCTGATGGTCGTCATCTACCTGCCTGGACAGCATGGCCTGCAACGCGGGCATCCCGATGCCGCC
GGAAGCGAGAAGAATCATAATGGGGAAGGCCATCCAGCCTCGCGTCGCGAACGCCAGCAAGACGTAGCCC
AGCGCGTCGGCCGCCATGCCGGCGATAATGGCCTGCTTCTCGCCGAAACGTTTGGTGGCGGGACCAGTGA
CGAAGGCTTGAGCGAGGGCGTGCAAGATTCCGAATACCGCAAGCGACAGGCCGATCATCGTCGCGCTCCA
GCGAAAGCGGTCCTCGCCGAAAATGACCCAGAGCGCTGCCGGCACCTGTCCTACGAGTTGCATGATAAAG
AAGACAGTCATAAGTGCGGCGACGATAGTCATGCCCCGCGCCCACCGGAAGGAGCTGACTGGGTTGAAGG
CTCTCAAGGGCATCGGTCGAGATCCCGGTGCCTAATGAGTGAGCTAACTTACATTAATTGCGTTGCGCTC
ACTGCCCGCTTTCCAGTCGGGAAACCTGTCGTGCCAGCTGCATTAATGAATCGGCCAACGCGCGGGGAGA
GGCGGTTTGCGTATTGGGCGCCAGGGTGGTTTTTCTTTTCACCAGTGAGACGGGCAACAGCTGATTGCCC
TTCACCGCCTGGCCCTGAGAGAGTTGCAGCAAGCGGTCCACGCTGGTTTGCCCCAGCAGGCGAAAATCCT
GTTTGATGGTGGTTAACGGCGGGATATAACATGAGCTGTCTTCGGTATCGTCGTATCCCACTACCGAGAT
ATCCGCACCAACGCGCAGCCCGGACTCGGTAATGGCGCGCATTGCGCCCAGCGCCATCTGATCGTTGGCA
ACCAGCATCGCAGTGGGAACGATGCCCTCATTCAGCATTTGCATGGTTTGTTGAAAACCGGACATGGCAC
TCCAGTCGCCTTCCCGTTCCGCTATCGGCTGAATTTGATTGCGAGTGAGATATTTATGCCAGCCAGCCAG
ACGCAGACGCGCCGAGACAGAACTTAATGGGCCCGCTAACAGCGCGATTTGCTGGTGACCCAATGCGACC
AGATGCTCCACGCCCAGTCGCGTACCGTCTTCATGGGAGAAAATAATACTGTTGATGGGTGTCTGGTCAG
AGACATCAAGAAATAACGCCGGAACATTAGTGCAGGCAGCTTCCACAGCAATGGCATCCTGGTCATCCAG
CGGATAGTTAATGATCAGCCCACTGACGCGTTGCGCGAGAAGATTGTGCACCGCCGCTTTACAGGCTTCG
ACGCCGCTTCGTTCTACCATCGACACCACCACGCTGGCACCCAGTTGATCGGCGCGAGATTTAATCGCCG
CGACAATTTGCGACGGCGCGTGCAGGGCCAGACTGGAGGTGGCAACGCCAATCAGCAACGACTGTTTGCC
CGCCAGTTGTTGTGCCACGCGGTTGGGAATGTAATTCAGCTCCGCCATCGCCGCTTCCACTTTTTCCCGC
GTTTTCGCAGAAACGTGGCTGGCCTGGTTCACCACGCGGGAAACGGTCTGATAAGAGACACCGGCATACT
CTGCGACATCGTATAACGTTACTGGTTTCACATTCACCACCCTGAATTGACTCTCTTCCGGGCGCTATCA
TGCCATACCGCGAAAGGTTTTGCGCCATTCGATGGTGTCCGGGATCTCGACGCTCTCCCTTATGCGACTC
CTGCATTAGGAAGCAGCCCAGTAGTAGGTTGAGGCCGTTGAGCACCGCCGCCGCAAGGAATGGTGCATGC
AAGGAGATGGCGCCCAACAGTCCCCCGGCCACGGGGCCTGCCACCATACCCACGCCGAAACAAGCGCTCA
TGAGCCCGAAGTGGCGAGCCCGATCTTCCCCATCGGTGATGTCGGCGATATAGGCGCCAGCAACCGCACC
TGTGGCGCCGGTGATGCCGGCCACGATGCGTCCGGCGTAGAGGATCGAGATCTCGATCCCGCGAAATTAA
TACGACTCACTATAGGGGAATTGTGAGCGGATAACAATTCCCCTCTAGAAATAATTTTGTTTAACTTTAA
GAAGGAGATATACATATGCATCATCACCATCACCATGGTAAGCCTATCCCTAACCCTCTCCTCGGTCTCG
ATTCTACGGAAAACCTGTATTTTCAGGGA
[246 nt withheld, positions 4160-4405]
GGTGGGGGAGGCCCTGGGGGTGGCGGACCTGGAGGCGGTGGGCCCGGCGGTGGGGGACCTGGTGGCGGAG
GGCCTGGGGGAGGCGGGAACAAAAAGCTAAGAGGTGCCTTATCGAGTGCTATTTTGTCTGAGAAGCCCAA
TGTTAAGTGGGAAGACGTGGCTGGACTGGAAGGAGCCAAAGAGGCCCTTAAAGAAGCCGTTATTTTACCT
GTCAAGTTCCCACATTTGTTCAAAGGTAACCGTAAGCCCACTTCGGGAATCTTATTGTACGGACCACCAG
GTACAGGTAAATCATATTTGGCAAAAGCAGTGGCCACCGAGGCCAATTCTACCTTTTTCAGTGTTAGTTC
CAGTGATTTGGTTTCTAAGTGGATGGGTGAATCTGAAAAACTTGTCAAACAGTTATTTGCGATGGCAAGA
GAAAATAAACCTTCTATTATTTTTATAGATGAAGTGGATGCGCTAACAGGTACCAGAGGAGAAGGAGAGA
GCGAAGCAAGTAGAAGAATTAAAACAGAATTATTGGTACAAATGAATGGTGTTGGGAATGACTCCCAAGG
TGTTTTGGTCCTTGGCGCAACAAATATCCCATGGCAACTGGACAGTGCCATCAGGAGAAGATTTGAAAGA
AGAATATATATACCATTACCAGATTTGGCGGCAAGAACCACCATGTTCGAGATTAACGTCGGCGACACTC
CATGCGTATTGACCAAGGAAGATTATAGAACTTTAGGTGCAATGACTGAAGGTTATTCCGGGAGTGATAT
TGCTGTAGTGGTGAAAGATGCGCTAATGCAACCGATAAGAAAAATTCAAAGCGCGACACATTTCAAAGAT
GTCTCTACGGAGGACGACGAAACAAGAAAACTAACACCATGCTCTCCAGGTGATGATGGCGCCATCGAGA
TGAGTTGGACGGATATTGAAGCTGATGAATTAAAAGAACCAGATCTCACCATAAAGGATTTCTTAAAGGC
TATCAAATCGACGAGACCTACCGTGAATGAGGATGACTTGCTGAAGCAAGAACAGTTCACTAGAGATTTT
GGTCAAGAAGGTAACTAGCATATGAAGGGCGAGCTCAGATCCGGCTGCTAACAAAGCCCGAAAGGAAGCT
GAGTTGGCTGCTGCCACCGCTGAGCAATAACTAGCATAACCCCTTGGGGCCTCTAAACGGGTCTTGAGGG
GTTTTTTGCTGAAAGGAGGAACTATATCCGGATATCCCGCAAGAGGCCCGGCAGTACCGGCATAACCAAG
CCTATGCCTACAGCATCCAGGGTGACGGTGCCGAGGATGACGATGAGCGCATTGTTAGATTTCATACACG
GTGCCTGACTGCGTTAGCAATTTAACTGTGATAAACTACCGCATTAAAGCTAGCTTATCGATGATAAGCT
GTCAAACATGAGAATTAATTCTTGAAGACGAAAGGGCCTCGTGATACGCCTATTTTTATAGGTTAATGTC
ATGATAATAATGGTTTCTTAGACGTCAGGTGGCACTTTTCGGGGAAATGTGCGCGGAACCCCTATTTGTT
TATTTTTCTAAATACATTCAAATATGTATCCGCTCATGAGACAATAACCCTGATAAATGCTTCAATAATA
TTGAAAAAGGAAGAGTATGAGTATTCAACATTTCCGTGTCGCCCTTATTCCCTTTTTTGCGGCATTTTGC
CTTCCTGTTTTTGCTCACCCAGAAACGCTGGTGAAAGTAAAAGATGCTGAAGATCAGTTGGGTGCACGAG
TGGGTTACATCGAACTGGATCTCAACAGCGGTAAGATCCTTGAGAGTTTTCGCCCCGAAGAACGTTTTCC
AATGATGAGCACTTTTAAAGTTCTGCTATGTGGCGCGGTATTATCCCGTGTTGACGCCGGGCAAGAGCAA
CTCGGTCGCCGCATACACTATTCTCAGAATGACTTGGTTGAGTACTCACCAGTCACAGAAAAGCATCTTA
CGGATGGCATGACAGTAAGAGAATTATGCAGTGCTGCCATAACCATGAGTGATAACACTGCGGCCAACTT
ACTTCTGACAACGATCGGAGGACCGAAGGAGCTAACCGCTTTTTTGCACAACATGGGGGATCATGTAACT
CGCCTTGATCGTTGGGAACCGGAGCTGAATGAAGCCATACCAAACGACGAGCGTGACACCACGATGCCTG
CAGCAATGGCAACAACGTTGCGCAAACTATTAACTGGCGAACTACTTACTCTAGCTTCCCGGCAACAATT
AATAGACTGGATGGAGGCGGATAAAGTTGCAGGACCACTTCTGCGCTCGGCCCTTCCGGCTGGCTGGTTT
ATTGCTGATAAATCTGGAGCCGGTGAGCGTGGGTCTCGCGGTATCATTGCAGCACTGGGGCCAGATGGTA
AGCCCTCCCGTATCGTAGTTATCTACACGACGGGGAGTCAGGCAACTATGGATGAACGAAATAGACAGAT
CGCTGAGATAGGTGCCTCACTGATTAAGCATTGGTAACTGTCAGACCAAGTTTACTCATATATACTTTAG
ATTGATTTAAAACTTCATTTTTAATTTAAAAGGATCTAGGTGAAGATCCTTTTTGATAATCTCATGACCA
AAATCCCTTAACGTGAGTTTTCGTTCCACTGAGCGTCAGACCCCGTAGAAAAGATCAAAGGATCTTC
